>Addgene plasmid #210520 | pDestTol2pA ins:TDimer mVenus | addgene full sequence | sequence record 417684 | Addgene NGS Result
ATCAGCTCACTCAAAGGCGGTAATACGGTTATCCACAGAATCAGGGGATAACGCAGGAAAGAACATGTGA
GCAAAAGGCCAGCAAAAGGCCAGGAACCGTAAAAAGGCCGCGTTGCTGGCGTTTTTCCATAGGCTCCGCC
CCCCTGACGAGCATCACAAAAATCGACGCTCAAGTCAGAGGTGGCGAAACCCGACAGGACTATAAAGATA
CCAGGCGTTTCCCCCTGGAAGCTCCCTCGTGCGCTCTCCTGTTCCGACCCTGCCGCTTACCGGATACCTG
TCCGCCTTTCTCCCTTCGGGAAGCGTGGCGCTTTCTCATAGCTCACGCTGTAGGTATCTCAGTTCGGTGT
AGGTCGTTCGCTCCAAGCTGGGCTGTGTGCACGAACCCCCCGTTCAGCCCGACCGCTGCGCCTTATCCGG
TAACTATCGTCTTGAGTCCAACCCGGTAAGACACGACTTATCGCCACTGGCAGCAGCCACTGGTAACAGG
ATTAGCAGAGCGAGGTATGTAGGCGGTGCTACAGAGTTCTTGAAGTGGTGGCCTAACTACGGCTACACTA
GAAGAACAGTATTTGGTATCTGCGCTCTGCTGAAGCCAGTTACCTTCGGAAAAAGAGTTGGTAGCTCTTG
ATCCGGCAAACAAACCACCGCTGGTAGCGGTGGTTTTTTTGTTTGCAAGCAGCAGATTACGCGCAGAAAA
AAAGGATCTCAAGAAGATCCTTTGATCTTTTCTACGGGGTCTGACGCTCAGTGGAACGAAAACTCACGTT
AAGGCATTTTGGTCATGAGATTATCAAAAAGGATCTTCACCTAGATCCTTTTAAATTAAAAATGAAGTTT
TAAATCAATCTAAAGTATATATGAGTAAACTTGGTCTGACAGTTACCAATGCTTAATCAGTGAGGCACCT
ATCTCAGCGATCTGTCTATTTCGTTCATCCATAGTTGCCTGACTCCCCGTCGTGTAGATAACTACGATAC
GGGAGGGCTTACCATCTGGCCCCAGTGCTGCAATGATACCGCGAGACCCACGCTCACCGGCTCCAGATTT
ATCAGCAATAAACCAGCCAGCCGGAAGGGCCGAGCGCAGAAGTGGTCCTGCAACTTTATCCGCCTCCATC
CAGTCTATTAATTGTTGCCGGGAAGCTAGAGTAAGTAGTTCGCCAGTTAATAGTTTGCGCAACGTTGTTG
CCATTGCTACAGGCATCGTGGTGTCACGCTCGTCGTTTGGTATGGCTTCATTCAGCTCCGGTTCCCAACG
ATCAAGGCGAGTTACATGATCCCCCATGTTGTGCAAAAAAGCGGTTAGCTCCTTCGGTCCTCCGATCGTT
GTCAGAAGTAAGTTGGCCGCAGTGTTATCACTCATGGTTATGGCAGCACTGCATAATTCTCTTACTGTCA
TGCCATCCGTAAGATGCTTTTCTGTGACTGGTGAGTACTCAACCAAGTCATTCTGAGAATAGTGTATGCG
GCGACCGAGTTGCTCTTGCCCGGCGTCAATACGGGATAATACCGCGCCACATAGCAGAACTTTAAAAGTG
CTCATCATTGGAAAACGTTCTTCGGGGCGAAAACTCTCAAGGATCTTACCGCTGTTGAGATCCAGTTCGA
TGTAACCCACTCGTGCACCCAACTGATCTTCAGCATCTTTTACTTTCACCAGCGTTTCTGGGTGAGCAAA
AACAGGAAGGCAAAATGCCGCAAAAAAGGGAATAAGGGCGACACGGAAATGTTGAATACTCATACTCTTC
CTTTTTCAATATTATTGAAGCATTTATCAGGGTTATTGTCTCATGAGCGGATACATATTTGAATGTATTT
AGAAAAATAAACAAATAGGGGTTCCGCGCACATTTCCCCGAAAAGTGCCACCTAAATTGTAAGCGTTAAT
ATTTTGTTAAAATTCGCGTTAAATTTTTGTTAAATCAGCTCATTTTTTAACCAATAGGCCGAAATCGGCA
AAATCCCTTATAAATCAAAAGAATAGACCGAGATAGGGT
[37 nt withheld, positions 2000-2036]
AAAGAACGTGGACTCCAACGTCAAAGG
[32 nt withheld, positions 2064-2095]
GCTGGCTAAGAACTCATCAGCCTCCCCGGTCCATCTACCCACGTACCAATGCACCAATTGGCCACAATGA
CGGCTACTACATGGTGCCATTCCTTCCTCTTTATAGGAATGGAGACTACCTCCTGTCCAACAATGCTCTT
GGATACGAGTACGCCTACCTGTTGGACCCAGGTCATTGCACAACACCAGAAATGCCCTCTGATCTGCAAA
AGACGTGAATATCTGTTCAGACACCCATATCCACTCTGTTCCACACAGGTCAGAGGTTTGTCCAGGAGTT
CTTGACAGAGGTGTAAAAAGTACTCAAAAATTTTACTCAAGTGAAAGTACAAGTACTTAGGGAAAATTTT
ACTCAATTAAAAGTAAAAGTATCTGGCTAGAATCTTACTTGAGTAAAAGTAAAAAAGTACTCCATTAAAA
TTGTACTTGAGTATTAAGGAAGTAAAAGTAAAAGCAAGAAAGAAAACTAGAGATTCTTGTTTAAGCTTTT
AATCTCAAAAAACATTAAATGAAATGCATACAAGGTTTTATCCTGCTTTAGAACTGTTTGTATTTAATTA
TCAAACTATAAGACAGACAATCTAATGCCAGTACACGCTACTCAAAGTTGTAAAACCTCAGATTTAACTT
CAGTAGAAGCTGATTCTCAAAATTGTTAGTGTCAAGCCTAGCTCTTTTGGGGCTGAAAAGCAATCCTGCA
GTGCTGAAAAGCCTCTCACAGGCAGCCGATGCGGGAAGAGGTGTATTAGTCTTGATAGAGAGGCTGCAAA
TAGCAGGAAACGTGAGCAGAGACTCCCTGGTGTCTGAAACACAGGCCAGATGGGCCCTCGAGCAGGAAAC
AGCTATGACCATGATTACGCCAAGCTATCAACTTTGTATAGAAAAGTTGTAGAGCTCACGCGTAAGCTTT
GTTTGTACCATAATAAGCTCATTATATAATATTTAAAATGATACTGCATCATTAATTGATATGTTTTCTA
GTTATTTTTAAATATTAGCAACTAAATTAGGAAATTATCCATAGTAAATTTAATGTAATATTATTTGTTA
TATTTAACTTCAGCCCACAGTCTAGTTTAGTTGTTGGTCCCTTATGAGAAAAAATTTGGGCACCTCTGCT
CTAGTGCTTGTAAACATTTTTGAGTATCTATAGTTGAACATGAAAGCATTTTTTTTTTTTTTTTTTTAAG
AAAATGAAGAAAGCTAAAAACCTGTATCCACTGACTTCCATTAAAAAAAGCAAATACTAGGGATGTCTAT
GGTGTCTTCTTTTGTGTTCAACAAATAAGCAGAAAGTAACTGCTGACAGAACATTACATTTTGTGTGAAT
CCCCTTATATTGTGTTAAAAACTGTAGAGAAATCATCTAATAATAAGAAATTATCAAGAAATAAACAGAA
AATGATCTAATAGTATACTATAAAATCTTTCAAAATCCAGGCCACTACCATATGACTAAAACCACACATA
TTATGCTTTAAAAAAAGTCACAATGAAGACGTCACAAACGTTCCTGAAGACTAATGACTCGTCTAACCCC
ATCTTACCTTCTGCTGTTTCACTCAAAGAAAAGCCACCAGCTGTCTCTGTGATCTGCTCATTCTGTGTTA
ACTTGTGTTCTCAACAATTAACAATTAACCAAAAGCCTCTGGAGCTGCGTGAGCATCACGATGTGTTTGT
CTTCTGTGAGCGTGGCAGTGTCCACGAAGTCAATGTGAATTGGTTGGCCAAACACAGCTAATGTGGCATG
TGTGATTGGACAGCCACTTAAAAGTGTTAAAGTGTGTTTACGCACAGGATTGGTTTTCCGCTGAATCAGG
CAAAACCAGCAGAACCGATCTAAACTCGAGTATAAAAGTGAGTAGGAGATGCTATTCGTCCCAAAACATC
TCCACCACCATCTCCACCATTCCTCGCCTCTGCTTCGAGAACAGGTGAGTGTCGAGCGGGATGGTAAATC
TACAGAGAATGCGGAGTGTAGCTTGTGTACATGTTTTTGATTAACAGAGATTGTATGTGTGTGTTTGTGT
CAGTGTGACGGATCCGCAAGTTTGTACAAAAAAGCAGGCTTCAGTGTGGTGGAATTCGCCACCATGGTGA
GCAAGGGCGAGGAGCTGTTCACCGGGGTGGTGCCCATCCTGGTCGAGCTGGACGGCGACGTAAACGGCCA
CAAGTTCAGCGTGTCCGGCGAGGGCGAGGGCGATGCCACCTACGGCAAGCTGACCCTGAAGCTGATCTGC
ACCACCGGCAAGCTGCCCGTGCCCTGGCCCACCCTCGTGACCACCCTGGGCTACGGCCTGCAGTGCTTCG
CCCGCTACCCCGACCACATGAAGCAGCACGACTTCTTCAAGTCCGCCATGCCCGAAGGCTACGTCCAGGA
GCGCACCATCTTCTTCAAGGACGACGGCAACTACAAGACCCGCGCCGAGGTGAAGTTCGAGGGCGACACC
CTGGTGAACCGCATCGAGCTGAAGGGCATCGACTTCAAGGAGGACGGCAACATCCTGGGGCACAAGCTGG
AGTACAACTACAACAGCCACAACGTCTATATCACCGCCGACAAGCAGAAGAACGGCATCAAGGCCAACTT
CAAGATCCGCCACAACATCGAGGACGGCGGCGTGCAGCTCGCCGACCACTACCAGCAGAACACCCCCATC
GGCGACGGCCCCGTGCTGCTGCCCGACAACCACTACCTGAGCTACCAGTCCAAACTGAGCAAAGACCCCA
ACGAGAAGCGCGATCACATGGTCCTGCTGGAGTTCGTGACCGCCGCCGGGATCACTCTCGGCATGGACGA
GCTGTACAAGATGGATCCACCGGTCGCCACCATGGTGAGCAAGGGCGAGGAGCTGTTCACCGGGGTGGTG
CCCATCCTGGTCGAGCTGGACGGCGACGTAAACGGCCACAAGTTCAGCGTGTCCGGCGAGGGCGAGGGCG
ATGCCACCTACGGCAAGCTGACCCTGAAGCTGATCTGCACCACCGGCAAGCTGCCCGTGCCCTGGCCCAC
CCTCGTGACCACCCTGGGCTACGGCCTGCAGTGCTTCGCCCGCTACCCCGACCACATGAAGCAGCACGAC
TTCTTCAAGTCCGCCATGCCCGAAGGCTACGTCCAGGAGCGCACCATCTTCTTCAAGGACGACGGCAACT
ACAAGACCCGCGCCGAGGTGAAGTTCGAGGGCGACACCCTGGTGAACCGCATCGAGCTGAAGGGCATCGA
CTTCAAGGAGGACGGCAACATCCTGGGGCACAAGCTGGAGTACAACTACAACAGCCACAACGTCTATATC
ACCGCCGACAAGCAGAAGAACGGCATCAAGGCCAACTTCAAGATCCGCCACAACATCGAGGACGGCGGCG
TGCAGCTCGCCGACCACTACCAGCAGAACACCCCCATCGGCGACGGCCCCGTGCTGCTGCCCGACAACCA
CTACCTGAGCTACCAGTCCAAACTGAGCAAAGACCCCAACGAGAAGCGCGATCACATGGTCCTGCTGGAG
TTCGTGACCGCCGCCGGGATCACTCTCGGCATGGACGAGCTGTACAAGCTCGAGTCTAGAGGGCACCCAG
CTTTCTTGTACAAAGTGGGGGATCCAGACATGATAAGATACATTGATGAGTTTGGACAAACCACAACTAG
AATGCAGTGAAAAAAATGCTTTATTTGTGAAATTTGTGATGCTATTGCTTTATTTGTAACCATTATAAGC
TGCAATAAACAAGTTAACAACAACAATTGCATTCATTTTATGTTTCAGGTTCAGGGGGAGGTGTGGGAGG
TTTTTTCCAACTTTATTATACATAGTTGATAATTCACTGGCCGTCGTTTTACGGTACCATCGATGATGAT
CCAGACATGATAAGATACATTGATGAGTTTGGACAAACCACAACTAGAATGCAGTGAAAAAAATGCTTTA
TTTGTGAAATTTGTGATGCTATTGCTTTATTTGTAACCATTATAAGCTGCAATAAACAAGTTAACAACAA
CAATTGCATTCATTTTATGTTTCAGGTTCAGGGGGAGGTGTGGGAGGTTTTTTAAAGCAAGTAAAACCTC
TACAAATGTGGTATGGCTGATTATGATCCTCTAGATCAGATCTGCGAAGATACGGCCACGGGTGCTCTTG
ATCCTGTGGCTGATTTTGGACTGTGCTGCTCGCAGCTGCTGATGAATCACATACTTCCTCCATTTTCTTC
CACTGATTGACTGTTATAATTTCCCTAATTTCCAGGTCAAGGTGCTGTGCATTGTGGTAATAGATGTGAC
ATGACGTCACTTCCAAAGGACCAATGAACATGTCTGACCAATTTCATATAATGTGAAAACGATTTTCATA
GGCAGAATAAATAACATTTAAATTAAACTGGGCATCAGCGCAATTCAATTGGTTTGGTAATAGCAAGGGA
AAATAGAATGAAGTGATCTCCAAAAAATAAGTACTTTTTGACTGTAAATAAAATTGTAAGGAGTAAAAAG
TACTTTTTTTTCTAAAAAAATGTAATTAAGTAAAAGTAAAAGTATTGATTTTTAATTGTACTCAAGTAAA
GTAAAAATCCCCAAAAATAATACTTAAGTACAGTAATCAAGTAAAATTACTCAAGTACTTTACACCTCTG
GTTCTTGACCCCCTACCTTCAGCAAGCCCAGCAGATCCACTAGTTCTAGAGCGGCCGCCACCGCGGTGGA
GCTCCAGCTTTTGTTCCCTTTAGTGAGGGTTAATTGCGCGCTTGGCGTAATCATGGTCATAGCTGTTTCC
TGTGTGAAATTGTTATCCGCTCACAATTCCACACAACATACGAGCCGGAAGCATAAAGTGTAAAGCCTGG
GGTGCCTAATGAGTGAGCTAACTCACATTAATTGCGTTGCGCTCACTGCCCGCTTTCCAGTCGGGAAACC
TGTCGTGCCAGCTGCATTAATGAATCGGCCAACGCGCGGGGAGAGGCGGTTTGCGTATTGGGCGCTCTTC
CGCTTCCTCGCTCACTGACTCGCTGCGCTCGGTCGTTCGGCTGCGGCGAGCGGT
Features (pLannotate 1.2.2; 22 found; start..end, strand, type, name):
    124..712     -  rep_origin     ori: high-copy-number ColE1/pMB1/pBR322/pUC origin of replication
    883..1743    -  CDS            AmpR: β-lactamase; bla; confers resistance to ampicillin, carbenicillin, and related antibiotics
   1744..1848    -  promoter       AmpR promoter: bla
   1874..2095    -  rep_origin     M13 ori (fragment) (sequence partly withheld): M13 bacteriophage origin of replication; arrow indicates direction of (+) strand synthesis
   2095..2382    +  CDS            tyr (fragment) (sequence partly withheld): TYRO_ORYLA - Also known as tyro. Experimental evidence at transcript level: Swiss-Prot protein existence level 2. This is a copper-containing oxidase that functions in the formation of pigments such as melanins and other polyphenolic compounds. From Oryzias latipes (Japanese rice fish) (Japanese killifish).
   2964..2984    +  protein_bind   attB4: mutant version of attB; core recombination site for the Gateway® BP reaction BP Clonase™
   4142..4162    +  protein_bind   attB1: mutant version of attB; core recombination site for the Gateway® BP reaction BP Clonase™
   4189..4905    +  CDS            mVenus: mVenus is a basic (constitutively fluorescent) yellow fluorescent protein published in 2006, derived from Aequorea victoria. It is reported to be a rapidly-maturing monomer with moderate acid sensitivity.
   4927..5643    +  CDS            mVenus: mVenus is a basic (constitutively fluorescent) yellow fluorescent protein published in 2006, derived from Aequorea victoria. It is reported to be a rapidly-maturing monomer with moderate acid sensitivity.
   5663..5683    -  protein_bind   attB2: mutant version of attB; core recombination site for the Gateway® BP reaction BP Clonase™
   5686..5820    -  polyA_signal   SV40 poly(A) signal: SV40 polyadenylation signal
   5883..5903    -  protein_bind   attB3: mutant version of attB; core recombination site for the Gateway® BP reaction BP Clonase™
   5907..5927    +  CDS            lacZα (fragment): LacZα fragment of β-galactosidase; lacZ fragment
   5943..6077    -  polyA_signal   SV40 poly(A) signal: SV40 polyadenylation signal
   6100..6183    -  CDS            large T antigen (fragment): large T antigen from SV40 (simian virus 40)
   6749..6789    -  misc_feature   MCS (fragment): pBluescript multiple cloning site
   6802..6820    -  promoter       T3 promoter: promoter for bacteriophage T3 RNA polymerase
   6865..6881    -  protein_bind   lac operator: The lac repressor binds to the lac operator to inhibit transcription in E. coli. This inhibition can be relieved by adding lactose or isopropyl-β-D-thiogalactopyranoside (IPTG). lac repressor encoded by lacI
   6889..6919    -  promoter       lac promoter: promoter for the E. coli lac operon
   6934..6955    -  protein_bind   CAP binding site: CAP binding activates transcription in the presence of cAMP. E. coli catabolite activator protein
   6968..7060    -  CDS            lacI (fragment): lac repressor; lacI; The lac repressor binds to the lac operator to inhibit transcription in E. coli. This inhibition can be relieved by adding lactose or isopropyl-β-D-thiogalactopyranoside (IPTG).
   7062..7119    -  rep_origin     RSF ori (fragment): Plasmids containing the RSF 1030 origin of replication can be propagated in E. coli cells that contain additional plasmids with compatible origins.
