[The description below was written by a language model from this plasmid's Addgene catalogue record and pLannotate feature annotations shown in this document.]
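Description:
pDestTol2pA ins:TDimer mVenus is a zebrafish transgenesis plasmid assembled by multisite Gateway cloning into the Tol2kit destination backbone pDestTol2pA. It is propagated in E. coli through a high-copy ColE1/pUC-type origin and selected with ampicillin via the β-lactamase gene. Remnants of a pBluescript-style backbone are also annotated, including an M13 origin fragment, lac promoter/operator elements and a T3 promoter. The catalogue lists a total size of 7308 bp, whereas the sequenced record behind the feature table is 7119 nt, a small discrepancy the record does not explain.

The payload sits between the Gateway recombination scars. The interval between attB4 and attB1, about 1.2 kb, carries no annotation but is the 5′ entry position, where the zebrafish insulin promoter would be expected. According to the depositor, that promoter was taken from an earlier ins:CFP-NTR plasmid. Between attB1 and attB2 lie two consecutive mVenus coding sequences separated by a short linker, forming the tandem dimer of this monomeric yellow fluorescent protein (insert listed as 1458 bp). An SV40 polyadenylation signal occupies the 3′ entry position between attB2 and attB3, and a second SV40 poly(A) from the backbone follows. The Tol2 transposon arms characteristic of this backbone are not explicitly annotated. The medaka tyrosinase fragment called upstream of attB4 probably reflects Tol2-associated sequence, since Tol2 was originally found in that locus.

The construct expresses tandem-dimer mVenus specifically in pancreatic beta cells. In the Tol2 system, such plasmids are usually delivered with transposase to integrate the cassette into the zebrafish genome. The associated study concerns the Apollo-NADP+ sensor for NADPH/NADP+ in beta cells, but the record does not state this plasmid's exact role in that work.
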