Addgene plasmid #210520: pDestTol2pA ins:TDimer mVenus
Purpose: Expresses a tandem dimer of mVenus in zebrafish pancreatic beta cells using a zebrafish insulin promoter
Depositing lab: Jonathan Rocheleau. Depositing organization: University of Toronto. Publication: Apollo-NADP(+) reveals in vivo adaptation of NADPH/NADP(+) metabolism in electrically activated pancreatic beta cells. Bui CV, Boswell CW, Ciruna B, Rocheleau JV. Sci Adv. 2023 Oct 6;9(40):eadi8317. doi: 10.1126/sciadv.adi8317. Epub 2023 Oct 4. PubMed 37792934.
Backbone
  Vector backbone: pDestTol2pA
  Total vector size (bp): 7308
  Vector type: Zebrafish expression, Tol2 kit Gateway-compatible
Growth in bacteria
  Bacterial resistance: Ampicillin, 100 μg/mL
  Growth temperature: 37°C
  Growth strain: DH5alpha
  Copy number: Unknown
Gene/Insert
  Gene/Insert name: Tandem dimer mVenus (alt name: TDimer)
  Species: Synthetic
  Insert size (bp): 1458
  Promoter: Zebrafish insulin promoter
  Cloning method: Gateway Cloning
  Sequencing primers: 5′ GGTGAGTGTCGAGCGGGATGG
Terms and licenses: Academic/Nonprofit Terms; Industry Terms: Not Available to Industry
Depositor comments: Zebrafish insulin promoter cloned from ins:CFP-NTR (Addgene plasmid # 66593 ; http://n2t.net/addgene:66593 ; RRID:Addgene_66593)
How to cite: pDestTol2pA ins:TDimer mVenus was a gift from Jonathan Rocheleau (Addgene plasmid # 210520 ; http://n2t.net/addgene:210520 ; RRID:Addgene_210520)
